Addgene plasmid #195892: L0-I9 PhiC31 GG1-GG4
Purpose: Level 0 PhiC31 integrase with GG1 and GG4 golden gate linkers
Depositing lab: Jennifer Nemhauser. Depositing organization: University of Washington. Publication: An integrase toolbox to record gene-expression during plant development. Guiziou S, Maranas CJ, Chu JC, Nemhauser JL. Nat Commun. 2023 Apr 3;14(1):1844. doi: 10.1038/s41467-023-37607-5. PubMed 37012288.
Backbone
  Vector backbone: pCR-BluntII-TOPO
  Backbone manufacturer: Thermo Fisher Scientific
  Backbone size w/o insert (bp): 3512
  Vector type: Synthetic Biology
Growth in bacteria
  Bacterial resistance: Kanamycin, 50 μg/mL
  Growth temperature: 37°C
  Growth strain: DH5alpha
  Copy number: High Copy
Gene/Insert
  Gene/Insert name: PhiC31 integrase
  Species: Synthetic
  Insert size (bp): 1856
  Cloning method: TOPO Cloning
Terms and licenses: Academic/Nonprofit Terms; Industry Terms: Not Available to Industry
How to cite: L0-I9 PhiC31 GG1-GG4 was a gift from Jennifer Nemhauser (Addgene plasmid # 195892 ; http://n2t.net/addgene:195892 ; RRID:Addgene_195892)
