[The description below was written by a language model from this plasmid's Addgene catalogue record and pLannotate feature annotations shown in this document.]
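Description:
L0-I9 PhiC31 GG1-GG4 is a Level 0 part plasmid for hierarchical Golden Gate assembly, built by TOPO cloning a synthetic PhiC31 integrase sequence of about 1.9 kb into the pCR-BluntII-TOPO backbone. The insert is flanked by linkers designated GG1 and GG4, which define the overhang positions the part occupies when it is released and joined with other Level 0 modules into higher-level assemblies. PhiC31 integrase is a large serine recombinase that catalyses unidirectional recombination between attP and attB sites. The associated work describes an integrase toolbox for recording gene expression during plant development, so this plasmid serves as the source of the integrase coding module rather than as an expression vector. The record does not state a promoter or terminator attached to the integrase within this part.

The automated feature table annotates only backbone elements. The integrase is not called, and the large unannotated stretch at the start of the 5.4 kb sequence is presumably where the insert lies. The plasmid replicates in E. coli from a high-copy ColE1/pUC-type origin and is selected with kanamycin through the Tn5 NeoR/KanR gene. A BleoR (Sh ble) cassette conferring Zeocin resistance is also present, as is standard for this backbone. The remaining annotations are remnants of the TOPO vector: a lac promoter, operator and CAP site, fragments of the lacZα-ccdB fusion that the cloned insert disrupts to give positive selection for recombinants, a T7 promoter near the cloning site, and small fragments of lacI, the Tn5 transposase gene and the pBR322 bom region. None of these has a role in the part's use.
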