Features (pLannotate 1.2.2; 13 found; start..end, strand, type, name):
   1993..2009    -  protein_bind   lac operator: The lac repressor binds to the lac operator to inhibit transcription in E. coli. This inhibition can be relieved by adding lactose or isopropyl-β-D-thiogalactopyranoside (IPTG). lac repressor encoded by lacI
   2017..2047    -  promoter       lac promoter: promoter for the E. coli lac operon
   2062..2083    -  protein_bind   CAP binding site: CAP binding activates transcription in the presence of cAMP. E. coli catabolite activator protein
   2096..2188    -  CDS            lacI (fragment): lac repressor; lacI; The lac repressor binds to the lac operator to inhibit transcription in E. coli. This inhibition can be relieved by adding lactose or isopropyl-β-D-thiogalactopyranoside (IPTG).
   2371..2959    -  rep_origin     ori: high-copy-number ColE1/pMB1/pBR322/pUC origin of replication
   3097..3471    -  CDS            BleoR: antibiotic-binding protein; Sh ble from Streptoalloteichus hindustanus; confers resistance to bleomycin, phleomycin, and Zeocin™
   3491..3579    -  promoter       AmpR promoter (fragment): bla
   3606..3656    +  misc_feature   bom (fragment): basis of mobility region from pBR322
   3677..4471    -  CDS            NeoR/KanR: aminoglycoside phosphotransferase from Tn5; aph(3')-II (or nptII); confers resistance to neomycin, kanamycin, and G418 (Geneticin®)
   4503..4772    -  CDS            tnpA (fragment): TN5P_ECOLX - Also known as tnp. Experimental evidence at protein level: Swiss-Prot protein existence level 1. Mediates transposition of transposon Tn5 by a 'cut and paste' mechanism. First, the monomeric transposase binds the 19 bp inverted DNA repeats flanking the transposon. Then, dimerization of the DNA- bound transposase creates a synaptic DNA complex. After nicking of the first DNA strand, excision of the transposon proceeds through a series of intermediates. The transposase then mediates the insertion of the transposon at a new site by strand transfer. The activity of the wild- type tran
   4820..5123    -  CDS            ccdB (fragment): CcdB, a bacterial toxin that poisons DNA gyrase; ccdB; Plasmids containing the ccdB gene cannot be propagated in standard E. coli strains.
   5133..5280    -  CDS            lacZα (fragment): LacZα fragment of β-galactosidase; lacZ fragment
   5283..5301    +  promoter       T7 promoter: promoter for bacteriophage T7 RNA polymerase
>Addgene plasmid #195892 | L0-I9 PhiC31 GG1-GG4 | addgene full sequence | sequence record 386436 | Addgene NGS Result
GGATCGGAGGTCTCAAATGGACACGTATGCCGGCGCTTATGATAGACAATCAAGAGAAAGAGAGAACTCT
TCTGCCGCCTCTCCAGCTACACAGAGATCTGCCAACGAGGATAAAGCTGCTGATTTACAAAGAGAGGTAG
AGAGAGATGGGGGTAGGTTTAGATTTGTGGGTCATTTCTCTGAGGCTCCTGGTACATCAGCCTTTGGTAC
TGCTGAACGGCCTGAATTTGAAAGAATATTAAATGAGTGTCGGGCCGGTCGACTAAATATGATAATAGTT
TATGATGTATCTAGGTTCAGTAGACTCAAAGTTATGGATGCAATTCCGATCGTGAGCGAGCTACTTGCAC
TCGGTGTTACTATCGTAAGTACACAAGAAGGTGTATTCAGGCAGGGTAATGTGATGGACCTTATACACCT
TATTATGCGACTCGACGCTAGCCATAAAGAGTCATCACTGAAGAGTGCTAAAATCTTGGACACCAAGAAC
CTGCAAAGGGAGCTTGGAGGCTATGTAGGAGGAAAAGCTCCGTATGGTTTCGAACTCGTGAGTGAGACAA
AAGAGATTACCAGAAATGGTAGGATGGTGAACGTGGTTATTAATAAGCTAGCTCATAGCACAACCCCTCT
CACAGGGCCTTTTGAGTTCGAACCTGACGTTATTAGATGGTGGTGGAGAGAGATCAAAACTCACAAACAT
CTTCCATTTAAGCCAGGTAGCCAGGCTGCTATCCACCCTGGATCTATCACTGGGCTTTGTAAAAGGATGG
ATGCTGACGCAGTGCCAACTCGAGGGGAAACAATCGGTAAGAAGACTGCATCTTCCGCTTGGGATCCCGC
TACAGTTATGAGAATCCTTCGGGATCCGCGTATTGCTGGATTCGCCGCAGAAGTCATTTATAAGAAAAAA
CCTGATGGTACTCCTACTACAAAAATCGAAGGTTATAGGATCCAAAGGGATCCTATTACTTTGCGTCCAG
TTGAATTAGACTGTGGACCGATCATCGAACCTGCCGAGTGGTACGAGTTGCAGGCCTGGCTTGATGGTAG
AGGGCGTGGAAAGGGTTTATCTCGGGGACAGGCAATTTTGTCAGCAATGGATAAGCTTTATTGTGAGTGT
GGGGCTGTTATGACATCAAAACGTGGAGAAGAGTCAATCAAGGATTCTTACAGGTGCAGACGTCGTAAAG
TGGTGGACCCTTCTGCTCCAGGACAGCATGAGGGTACATGCAACGTTTCTATGGCTGCTCTTGATAAATT
TGTGGCCGAACGTATTTTCAACAAGATTAGACACGCTGAAGGGGATGAGGAAACTTTAGCTCTTCTTTGG
GAGGCTGCCCGGCGTTTTGGTAAGCTAACAGAGGCACCAGAAAAAAGTGGCGAAAGAGCTAATTTGGTAG
CCGAAAGAGCAGACGCCTTGAATGCATTGGAAGAACTTTACGAAGATAGGGCTGCCGGAGCATATGATGG
ACCAGTTGGTCGGAAGCATTTCAGGAAGCAACAAGCTGCACTAACTTTGAGACAGCAAGGCGCAGAGGAG
CGACTCGCAGAGCTTGAGGCCGCCGAGGCCCCAAAGCTTCCACTCGATCAATGGTTTCCTGAGGATGCCG
ACGCTGATCCTACAGGTCCAAAGAGCTGGTGGGGAAGAGCTAGCGTAGACGATAAGAGAGTGTTTGTGGG
TCTATTTGTTGACAAGATTGTAGTTACTAAGTCCACTACGGGTCGAGGACAGGGCACTCCCATCGAAAAG
AGAGCCAGTATTACCTGGGCAAAGCCTCCAACCGATGATGATGAAGACGATGCACAAGATGGTACCGAGG
ATGTGGCAGCATAATAAGCTTTGAGACCTCATCACGCCTGAATTCCAGCACACTGGCGGCCGTTACTAGT
GGATCCGAGCTCGGTACCAAGCTTGATGCATAGCTTGAGTATTCTAACGCGTCACCTAAATAGCTTGGCG
TAATCATGGTCATAGCTGTTTCCTGTGTGAAATTGTTATCCGCTCACAATTCCACACAACATACGAGCCG
GAAGCATAAAGTGTAAAGCCTGGGGTGCCTAATGAGTGAGCTAACTCACATTAATTGCGTTGCGCTCACT
GCCCGCTTTCCAGTCGGGAAACCTGTCGTGCCAGCTGCATTAATGAATCGGCCAACGCGCGGGGAGAGGC
GGTTTGCGTATTGGGCGCTCTTCCGCTTCCTCGCTCACTGACTCGCTGCGCTCGGTCGTTCGGCTGCGGC
GAGCGGTATCAGCTCACTCAAAGGCGGTAATACGGTTATCCACAGAATCAGGGGATAACGCAGGAAAGAA
CATGTGAGCAAAAGGCCAGCAAAAGGCCAGGAACCGTAAAAAGGCCGCGTTGCTGGCGTTTTTCCATAGG
CTCCGCCCCCCTGACGAGCATCACAAAAATCGACGCTCAAGTCAGAGGTGGCGAAACCCGACAGGACTAT
AAAGATACCAGGCGTTTCCCCCTGGAAGCTCCCTCGTGCGCTCTCCTGTTCCGACCCTGCCGCTTACCGG
ATACCTGTCCGCCTTTCTCCCTTCGGGAAGCGTGGCGCTTTCTCATAGCTCACGCTGTAGGTATCTCAGT
TCGGTGTAGGTCGTTCGCTCCAAGCTGGGCTGTGTGCACGAACCCCCCGTTCAGCCCGACCGCTGCGCCT
TATCCGGTAACTATCGTCTTGAGTCCAACCCGGTAAGACACGACTTATCGCCACTGGCAGCAGCCACTGG
TAACAGGATTAGCAGAGCGAGGTATGTAGGCGGTGCTACAGAGTTCTTGAAGTGGTGGCCTAACTACGGC
TACACTAGAAGAACAGTATTTGGTATCTGCGCTCTGCTGAAGCCAGTTACCTTCGGAAAAAGAGTTGGTA
GCTCTTGATCCGGCAAACAAACCACCGCTGGTAGCGGTGGTTTTTTTGTTTGCAAGCAGCAGATTACGCG
CAGAAAAAAAGGATCTCAAGAAGATCCTTTGATCTTTTCTACGGGGTCTGACGCTCAGTGGAACGAAAAC
TCACGTTAAGGGATTTTGGTCATGAGATTATCAAAAAGGATCTTCACCTAGATCCTTTTAAATTAAAAAT
GAAGTTTTAGCACGTGTCAGTCCTGCTCCTCGGCCACGAAGTGCACGCAGTTGCCGGCCGGGTCGCGCAG
GGCGAACTCCCGCCCCCACGGCTGCTCGCCGATCTCGGTCATGGCCGGCCCGGAGGCGTCCCGGAAGTTC
GTGGACACGACCTCCGACCACTCGGCGTACAGCTCGTCCAGGCCGCGCACCCACACCCAGGCCAGGGTGT
TGTCCGGCACCACCTGGTCCTGGACCGCGCTGATGAACAGGGTCACGTCGTCCCGGACCACACCGGCGAA
GTCGTCCTCCACGAAGTCCCGGGAGAACCCGAGCCGGTCGGTCCAGAACTCGACCGCTCCGGCGACGTCG
CGCGCGGTGAGCACCGGAACGGCACTGGTCAACTTGGCCATGGTGGCCCTCCTCACGTGCTATTATTGAA
GCATTTATCAGGGTTATTGTCTCATGAGCGGATACATATTTGAATGTATTTAGAAAAATAAACAAATAGG
GGTTCCGCGCACATTTCCCCGAAAAGTGCCACCTGATGCGGTGTGAAATACCGCACAGATGCGTAAGGAG
AAAATACCGCATCAGGAAATTGTAAGCGTTAATAATTCAGAAGAACTCGTCAAGAAGGCGATAGAAGGCG
ATGCGCTGCGAATCGGGAGCGGCGATACCGTAAAGCACGAGGAAGCGGTCAGCCCATTCGCCGCCAAGCT
CTTCAGCAATATCACGGGTAGCCAACGCTATGTCCTGATAGCGGTCCGCCACACCCAGCCGGCCACAGTC
GATGAATCCAGAAAAGCGGCCATTTTCCACCATGATATTCGGCAAGCAGGCATCGCCATGGGTCACGACG
AGATCCTCGCCGTCGGGCATGCTCGCCTTGAGCCTGGCGAACAGTTCGGCTGGCGCGAGCCCCTGATGCT
CTTCGTCCAGATCATCCTGATCGACAAGACCGGCTTCCATCCGAGTACGTGCTCGCTCGATGCGATGTTT
CGCTTGGTGGTCGAATGGGCAGGTAGCCGGATCAAGCGTATGCAGCCGCCGCATTGCATCAGCCATGATG
GATACTTTCTCGGCAGGAGCAAGGTGAGATGACAGGAGATCCTGCCCCGGCACTTCGCCCAATAGCAGCC
AGTCCCTTCCCGCTTCAGTGACAACGTCGAGCACAGCTGCGCAAGGAACGCCCGTCGTGGCCAGCCACGA
TAGCCGCGCTGCCTCGTCTTGCAGTTCATTCAGGGCACCGGACAGGTCGGTCTTGACAAAAAGAACCGGG
CGCCCCTGCGCTGACAGCCGGAACACGGCGGCATCAGAGCAGCCGATTGTCTGTTGTGCCCAGTCATAGC
CGAATAGCCTCTCCACCCAAGCGGCCGGAGAACCTGCGTGCAATCCATCTTGTTCAATCATGCGAAACGA
TCCTCATCCTGTCTCTTGATCAGAGCTTGATCCCCTGCGCCATCAGATCCTTGGCGGCAAGAAAGCCATC
CAGTTTACTTTGCAGGGCTTCCCAACCTTACCAGAGGGCGCCCCAGCTGGCAATTCCGGTTCGCTTGCTG
TCCATAAAACCGCCCAGTCTAGCTATCGCCATGTAAGCCCACTGCAAGCTACCTGCTTTCTCTTTGCGCT
TGCGTTTTCCCTTGTCCAGATAGCCCAGTAGCTGACATTCATCCGGGGTCAGCACCGTTTCTGCGGACTG
GCTTTCTACGTGAAAAGGATCTAGGTGAAGATCCTTTTTGATAATCTCATGCCTGACATTTATATTCCCC
AGAACATCAGGTTAATGGCGTTTTTGATGTCATTTTCGCGGTGGCTGAGATCAGCCACTTCTTCCCCGAT
AACGGAGACCGGCACACTGGCCATATCGGTGGTCATCATGCGCCAGCTTTCATCCCCGATATGCACCACC
GGGTAAAGTTCACGGGAGACTTTATCTGACAGCAGACGTGCACTGGCCAGGGGGATCACCATCCGTCGCC
CCGGCGTGTCAATAATATCACTCTGTACATCCACAAACAGACGATAACGGCTCTCTCTTTTATAGGTGTA
AACCTTAAACTGCCGTACGTATAGGCTGCGCAACTGTTGGGAAGGGCGATCGGTGCGGGCCTCTTCGCTA
TTACGCCAGCTGGCGAAAGGGGGATGTGCTGCAAGGCGATTAAGTTGGGTAACGCCAGGGTTTTCCCAGT
CACGACGTTGTAAAACGACGGCCAGTGAATTGTAATACGACTCACTATAGGGCGAATTGGGCCCTCTAGA
TGCATGCTCGAGCGGCCGCCAGTGTGATGGATATCTGCAGAATTCAGG
